>Addgene plasmid #42271 | pRK5-mFzd9-1D4 | addgene partial sequence | sequence record 61327 | SV40pA-R 5'-GAAATTTGTGATGCTATTGC-3'
TGGCGGCCAAGCTCGGGCCCCTAAGTCAGCAAGCCCATGGCTTACTAGCGTCCCAAGCAAACCTGTCAAC
GTGAAACACGTGTGCCCAGATAGAAGACGGGTAGTACCTGAAGTGGTTCCACTTCCTTTATTTGGGGTTG
TTTCCTCGAGTCCTCCACCGTTCAGGTCTTCTTCTGAGATTAGCTTCTGTTCCATTCCTCCGCCAAGCTT
TAGGCAGGCGCCACTTGGCTGGTCTCTGTCTTGGAAGGCGCGCCGAGGTGTGTGGGGTTCTCCAGAGAGG
GGTCTGTCTTAGTCATGTGCAAGACCACCGTGGGGGCTTTGTAGTGGCAGTGGGTACCCCGGCCATAGCC
CCCTGGGGTTCGGCAGGCCTTGGCCCGGGCTCGGCCAGCTGCCATTTTTCGGTAGCACAGGCTCTGCCAA
GTCTGAAAAGTCTTGGAACTCCATACCCAGACTCCACTGGTGATGCCCACCACCAAGGACATGAAGATTT
TGAGCATGAAGACAGCCACAGTGGGCACCGAGCCCCCTGGCAGCGAGCAGTCTCTCCGGCCTCCAGGCAC
GGTGGCAGCAGTACATGGTTGCTCTGTGGCCCGAAGCCGCCAGAAGTCCATGTTGAGGCGTTCATAAACG
TAGCAGACAATGACGCAGGTGGCCGGCACTGTGTAAAGGATGGAAAAGACTCCGATTTTGACCATCAGCT
TCTCCAGCTTCTCCGTATTGGTGCCTCCCGTCTTCATGATTTTGCGGATATGGAAGAGAGCCACAAAACC
GGTCA
