[The description below was written by a language model from this plasmid's Addgene catalogue record.]
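Description:
pRK5-mFzd9-1D4 is a mammalian expression plasmid built on the pRK5 backbone and carrying the mouse Frizzled 9 (Fzd9) coding sequence. It is propagated in E. coli under ampicillin selection. The record does not give a copy number, a cloning method or a feature table, so the exact origin of replication, insert boundaries and overall size are not documented here. No mammalian selection marker is listed, which suggests transient transfection rather than stable line generation, although the record does not state this.

The insert encodes Frizzled 9, a member of the Frizzled family of seven-transmembrane receptors for Wnt ligands, fused at its C terminus to the 1D4 tag. 1D4 is a short epitope derived from the C-terminal tail of rhodopsin and is recognised by the monoclonal antibody of the same name. It is commonly used for immunoblotting, immunostaining and affinity purification of membrane proteins, and placing it at the intracellular C terminus leaves the extracellular Wnt-binding domain unmodified. The promoter is not named in the record. pRK5 vectors generally drive expression from a CMV promoter, and the listed sequencing primers (SP6 upstream, SV40 polyA reverse downstream) fit an insert lying between an SP6 promoter site and an SV40 polyadenylation signal.

The associated publication concerns genetic redundancy and interaction among Frizzled family members in mouse development. The construct is therefore best viewed as one of a set of epitope-tagged Frizzled expression plasmids for producing and detecting the receptor in cultured mammalian cells, for example in Wnt signalling, localisation or ligand-binding experiments.
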