Addgene plasmid #42271: pRK5-mFzd9-1D4
Depositing lab: Chris Garcia & Jeremy Nathans. Depositing organization: Johns Hopkins University and School of Medicine. Publication: Frizzled 2 and frizzled 7 function redundantly in convergent extension and closure of the ventricular septum and palate: evidence for a network of interacting genes. Yu H, Ye X, Guo N, Nathans J. Development. 2012 Dec 1;139(23):4383-94. doi: 10.1242/dev.083352. Epub 2012 Oct 24. PubMed 23095888.
Backbone
  Vector backbone: pRK5
  Vector type: Mammalian Expression
Growth in bacteria
  Bacterial resistance: Ampicillin, 100 μg/mL
  Growth temperature: 37°C
  Growth strain: DH5alpha
  Copy number: Unknown
Gene/Insert
  Gene/Insert name: Frizzled 9
  Species: M. musculus (mouse)
  Entrez Gene: Fzd9 (a.k.a. mfz9)
  Tag / fusion protein: 1D4 (C terminal on insert)
  Cloning method: Unknown
  Sequencing primers: 5′ SP6; 3′ SV40pA-R
Terms and licenses: Academic/Nonprofit Terms; Industry Terms: Not Available to Industry
How to cite: pRK5-mFzd9-1D4 was a gift from Chris Garcia & Jeremy Nathans (Addgene plasmid # 42271 ; http://n2t.net/addgene:42271 ; RRID:Addgene_42271)
